>Addgene plasmid #159710 | pG20_MCS_blp | addgene full sequence | sequence record 314457 | Addgene NGS Result
CGGGTAAACTAAGTCGCTGTATGTGTTTGTTTGAGATCTCATGTGAGCAAAAGGCCAGCAAAAGGCCAGG
AACCGTAAAAAGGCCGCGTTGCTGGCGTTTTTCCATAGGCTCCGCCCCCCTGACGAGCATCACAAAAATC
GACGCTCAAGTCAGAGGTGGCGAAACCCGACAGGACTATAAAGATACCAGGCGTTTCCCCCTGGAAGCTC
CCTCGTGCGCTCTCCTGTTCCGACCCTGCCGCTTACCGGATACCTGTCCGCCTTTCTCCCTTCGGGAAGC
GTGGCGCTTTCTCATAGCTCACGCTGTAGGTATCTCAGTTCGGTGTAGGTCGTTCGCTCCAAGCTGGGCT
GTGTGCACGAACCCCCCGTTCAGCCCGACCGCTGCGCCTTATCCGGTAACTATCGTCTTGAGTCCAACCC
GGTAAGACACGACTTATCGCCACTGGCAGCAGCCACTGGTAACAGGATTAGCAGAGCGAGGTATGTAGGC
GGTGCTACAGAGTTCTTGAAGTGGTGGCCTAACTACGGCTACACTAGAAGAACAGTATTTGGTATCTGCG
CTCTGCTGAAGCCAGTTACCTTCGGAAGAAGAGTTGGTAGCTCTTGATCCGGCAAACAAACCACCGCTGG
TAGCGGTGGTTTTTTTGTTTGCAAGCAGCAGATTACGCGCAGAAAAAAAGGATCTCAAGAAGATCCTTTG
ATCTTTTCTACGGGGTCTGACGCTCAGTGGAACGAAAACTCACGTTAAGGGATTTTGGTCATGAGATTAT
CAAAAAGGATCTTCACCTAGATCCTTTTAAATTAAAAATGAAGTTTTAAATCAATCTAAAGTATATATGT
GTAACATTGGTCTAGTGATTAGAAAAACTCATCGAGCATCAAATGAAACTGCAATTTATTCATATCAGGA
TTATCAATACCATATTTTTGAAAAAGCCGTTTCTGTAATGAAGGAGAAAACTCACCGAGGCAGTTCCATA
GGATGGCAAGATCCTGGTATCGGTCTGCGATTCCGACTCGTCCAACATCAATACAACCTATTAATTTCCC
CTCGTCAAAAATAAGGTTATCAAGTGAGAAATCACCATGAGTGACGACTGAATCCGGTGAGAATGGCAAA
AGTTTATGCATTTCTTTCCAGACTTGTTCAACAGGCCAGCCATTACGCTCGTCATCAAAATCACTCGCAT
CAACCAAACCGTTATTCATTCGTGATTGCGCCTGAGCGAGACGAAATACGCGATCGCTGTTAAAAGGACA
ATTACAAACAGGAATCGAATGCAACCGGCGCAGGAACACTGCCAGCGCATCAACAATATTTTCACCTGAA
TCAGGATATTCTTCTAATACCTGGAATGCTGTTTTCCCTGGGATCGCAGTGGTGAGTAACCATGCATCAT
CAGGAGTACGGATAAAATGCTTGATGGTCGGAAGAGGCATAAATTCCGTCAGCCAGTTTAGTCTGACCAT
CTCATCTGTAACATCATTGGCAACGCTACCTTTGCCATGTTTCAGAAACAACTCTGGCGCATCGGGCTTC
CCATACAATCGGTAGATTGTCGCACCTGATTGCCCGACATTATCGCGAGCCCATTTATACCCATATAAAT
CAGCATCCATGTTGGAATTTAATCGCGGCCTTGAGCAAGACGTTTCCCGTTGAATATGGCTCATAACACC
CCTTGTATTACTGTTTATGTAAGCAGACAGTTTTATTGTTCATGATGATATATTTTTATCTTGTGCAATG
TAACATCAGAGATTTTGAGACACAACGTGGCTTTGTTGAATAAATCGAACTTTTGCTGAGTTGAAGGATC
AGATCACGCATCTTCCCGACAACGCAGACCGTTCCGTGGCAAAGCAAAAGTTCAAAATCACCAACTGGTC
CACCTACAACAAAGCTCTCATCAACCGTGGCTCCCTCACTTTCTGGCTGGATGATGGGGCGATTCAGGCG
ATCCCCATCCAACAGCCCGCCGTCGAGCGGGCTTTTTTATCCCCGGAAGCCTGTGGATAGAGGGTAGTTA
TCCACGTGAAACCGCTAATGCCCCGCAAAGCCTTGATTCACGGGGCTTTCCGGCCCGCTCCAAAAACTAT
CCACGTGAAATCGCTAATCAGGGTACGTGAAATCGCTAATCGGAGTACGTGAAATCGCTAATAAGGTCAC
GTGAAATCGCTAATCAAAAAGGCACGTGAGAACGCTAATAGCCCTTTCAGATCAACAGCTTGCAAACACC
CCTCGCTCCGGCAAGTAGTTACAGCAAGTAGTATGTTCAATTAGCTTTTCAATTATGAATATATATATCA
ATTATTGGTCGCCCTTGGCTTGTGGACAATGCGCTACGCGCACCGGCTCCGCCCGTGGACAACCGCAAGC
GGTTGCCCACCGTCGAGCGCCTTTGCCCACAACCCGGCGGCCGGCCGCAACAGATCGTTTTATAAATTTT
TTTTTTTGAAAAAGAAAAAGCCCGAAAGGCGGCAACCTCTCGGGCTTCTGGATTTCCGATCCCCGGAATT
AGATCTTGGCAGGATATATTGTGGTGTAACGTTATCGATCTGGATTTTAGTACTGGATTTTGGTTTTAGG
AATTAGAAATTTTATTGATAGAAGTATTTTACAAATACAAATACATACTAAGGGTTTCTTATATGCTCAA
CACATGAGCGAAACCCTATAAGAACCCTAATTTCCCTTATCGGGAAACTACTCACACATTATTTATGGAG
AAAATAGAGAGAGATAGATTTGTAGAGAGAGACTGGTGATTTCAGCGTACCGAATTAATTCCTGAATCAC
TGCGACCGGCCCTCCCGCGACCCAGCCGAGCGAGCTTAGCGAACTGTGGACGAGAACTGTGCCACCAAGC
GTAAGGCCGTTCTCTCGCATTTGCCTTGCTAGGCTCGCGCGAGTTGCTGGCTGAGGCGTTCTCGAAATCA
GCTCTTGTTCGGTCGGCATCTACTTCAGATTTCGGTGACGGGCAGGACCGGACGGGGCGGCACCGGCAGG
CTGAAGTCCAGCTGCCAGAAACCCACGTCATGCCAGTTCCCGTGCTTGAAGCCGGCCGCCCGCAGCATGC
CGCGGGGGGCATATCCGAGCGCCTCGTGCATGCGCACGCTCGGGTCGTTGGGCAGCCCGATGACAGCGAC
CACGCTCTTGAAGCCCTGTGCCTCCAGGGACTTCAGCAGGTGGGTGTAGAGCGTGGAGCCCAGTCCCGTC
CGCTGGTGGCGGGGGGAGACGTACACGGTGGACTCGGCCGTCCAGTCGTAGGCGTTGCGTGCCTTCCAGG
GACCCGCGTAGGCGATGCCGGCGACCTCGCCGTCCACCTCGGCGACGAGCCAGGGATAGCGCTCCCGCAG
ACGGACGAGGTCGTCCGTCCACTCCTGCGGTTCCTGCGGCTCGGTACGGAAGTTGACCGTGCTTGTCTCG
ATGTAGTGGTTGACGATGGTGCAGACCGCCGGCATGTCCGCCTCGGTGGCACGGCGGATGTCGGCCGGGC
GTCGTTCTGGGCTCATAGGGGGGATCAGCTTGGGCTGTCCTCTCCAAATGAAATGAACTTCCTTATATAG
AGGAAGGGTCTTGCGAAGGATAGTGGGATTGTGCGTCATCCCTTACGTCAGTGGAGATGTCACATCAATC
CACTTGCTTTGAAGTCGTGGTTGGAACGACTTCTTTTTCCACGATGCTCCTCGTGGGTGGGGGTCCATCT
TTGGGACCACTGTCGGCAGAGGCATCTTGAATGATAGCCTTTCCTTTATCGCAATGATGGCATTTGTAGG
AGCCACCTTCCTTTTCTACTGTCCTTTCGATGAAGTGACAGATAGCTGGGCAATGGAATCCGAGGAGGTT
TCCCGAAATTACCCTTTGTTGAAAAGTCTCAATAAAGCTTCGACGAGTCAGTAATAAACGGCGTCAAAGT
GGTTGCAGCCGGCACACACGAGTCGTGTTTATCAACTCAAAGCACAAATACTTTTCCTCAACCTAAAAAT
AAGGCAATTAGCCAAAAACAACTTTGCGTGTAAACAACGCTCAATACACGTGTCATTTTATTATTAGCTA
TTGCTTCACCGCCTTAGCTTTCTCGTGACCTAGTCGTCCTCGTCTTTTCTTCTTCTTCTTCTATAAAACA
ATACCCAAAGACCTCTTCTTCTTCACAATTCAGATTTCAATTTCTCAAAATCTTAAAAACTTTCTCTCAA
TTCTCTCTACCGTGATCAAGGTAAATTTCTGTGTTCCTTATTCTCTCAAAATCTTCGATTTTGTTTTCGT
TCGATCCCAATTTCGTATATGTTCTTTGGTTTAGATTCTGTTAATCTTAGATCGAAGACGATTTTCTGGG
TTTGATCGTTAGATATCATCTTAATTCTCGATTAGGGTTTCATAGATATCATCCGATTTGTTCAAATAAT
TTGAGTTTTGTCGAATAATTACTCTTCGATTTGTGATTTCTATCTAGATCTGGTGTTAGTTTCTAGTTTG
TGCGATCGAATTTGTCGATTAATCTGAGTTTTTCTGATTAACAGACTAGTGGATCCGTCGACCTCGAGGG
TACCGCTCCCGGGTAGGAGCTCATATGAAGATGAAGATGAAATATTTGGTGTGTCAAATAAATAGCTTGT
GTGCTTAAGTTTGTGTTTTTTTCTTGGCTTGTTGTGTTATGAATTTGTGGCTTTTTCTAATATTAAATGA
ATGTAAGATCTCATTATAATGAATAAACAAATGTTTCTATAATCCATTGTGAATGTTTTGTTGGATCTCT
TCTGCAGCATATAACTACTGTATGTGCTATGGTATGGACTATGGAATATGATTAAAGATAAGGAATTCAG
ATCGGCTGAGTGGCTCCTTCAACGTTGCGGTTCTGTCAGTTCCAAACGTAAAACGGCTTGTCCCGCGTCA
TCGGCGGGGGTCATAACGTGACTCCCTTAATTCTCCGCTCATGATCAGATTGTCGTTTCCCGCCTTCAGT
TTAAACTATCAGTGTTTGACAGGATATATTGG
Features (pLannotate 1.2.2; 13 found; start..end, strand, type, name):
    100..688     -  rep_origin     ori: high-copy-number ColE1/pMB1/pBR322/pUC origin of replication
    859..1674    -  CDS            KanR: aminoglycoside phosphotransferase; aph(3')-Ia; confers resistance to kanamycin in bacteria or G418 (Geneticin®) in eukaryotes
   1859..1960    +  CDS            TRA2_ECOLX (fragment): Protein predicted: Swiss-Prot protein existence level 4. Required for transposition of transposon Tn903. From Escherichia coli.
   1965..2400    +  rep_origin     pSa ori: origin of replication from bacterial plasmid pSa
   2527..2549    +  misc_feature   LB T-DNA repeat: left border repeat from nopaline C58 T-DNA (truncated)
   2557..2733    -  polyA_signal   CaMV poly(A) signal: cauliflower mosaic virus polyadenylation signal
   2783..2947    -  CDS            yokD (fragment): YOKD_BACSU - Experimental evidence at protein level: Swiss-Prot protein existence level 1. May contribute to antibiotic resistance. From Bacillus subtilis (strain 168).
   2968..3516    -  CDS            bar: PAT_STRHY - Experimental evidence at protein level: Swiss-Prot protein existence level 1. Inactivates phosphinothricin (PPT) by transfer of an acetyl group from acetyl CoA. Can also acetylate demethylphosphinothricin but not PTT or glutamate. This enzyme is an effector of phosphinothricin tripeptide (PTT or bialaphos) resistance. From Streptomyces hygroscopicus. Introduced by genetic manipulation and expressed in glufosinate-tolerant maize by Dekalb Genetics.
   3536..3881    -  promoter       CaMV 35S promoter: strong constitutive promoter from cauliflower mosaic virus
   3538..3584    -  promoter       minimal CaMV 35S promoter: minimal 35S promoter from cauliflower mosaic virus
   4574..4822    +  terminator     HSP terminator: efficient transcription terminator from the Arabidopsis thaliana heat shock protein 18.2 gene (Nagaya et al., 2010)
   4833..4863    -  promoter       NOS promoter (fragment): nopaline synthase promoter
   4987..9       +  misc_feature   RB T-DNA repeat (across the origin): right border repeat from nopaline C58 T-DNA
