[The description below was written by a language model from this plasmid's Addgene catalogue record and pLannotate feature annotations shown in this document.]
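Description:
pG20_MCS_blp is an empty cloning backbone from an updated suite of pGREEN-derived binary vectors for expressing genes in plants. At about 5 kb it keeps the compact pGREEN architecture. A high-copy ColE1/pUC-type origin supports propagation in E. coli under kanamycin selection (aph(3')-Ia). The pSa origin allows maintenance in Agrobacterium; in pGREEN systems this generally depends on replication functions supplied in trans by a helper plasmid, although the record does not discuss this. Nopaline-type left and right T-DNA border repeats delimit the region transferred into the plant genome.

Within the T-DNA, next to the left border, is the plant selection cassette. A CaMV 35S promoter drives the bar gene, which encodes phosphinothricin acetyltransferase from Streptomyces hygroscopicus, and the cassette ends in the CaMV polyadenylation signal. This confers resistance to Basta (glufosinate/bialaphos), which probably explains the "blp" in the name. A short annotated yokD-like fragment between bar and the poly(A) signal is likely a weak homology hit or cloning remnant rather than a functional element.

Towards the right border is the cargo position, terminated by the Arabidopsis HSP18.2 terminator, an efficient terminator often chosen to improve transgene expression. The name indicates a multiple cloning site upstream of this terminator, and the roughly 700 bp stretch between the 35S promoter and the terminator carries no annotation. The record does not identify a promoter for the gene of interest, so it is unclear whether one is already present or must be supplied by the user. No insert is present. The vector is intended as a low-cost starting point for building plant expression constructs for Agrobacterium-mediated transformation with Basta selection of transformants.
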