Addgene plasmid #159710: pG20_MCS_blp
Purpose: (Empty Backbone) pGREEN-based cloning construct for expression in planta
Depositing lab: Hans-Henning Kunz. Depositing organization: Washington State University. Publication: An updated pGREEN-based vector suite for cost-effective cloning in plant molecular biology. Pratt AI, Knoblauch J, Kunz HH. MicroPubl Biol. 2020 Oct 7;2020. doi: 10.17912/micropub.biology.000317. PubMed 33274321.
Backbone
  Vector backbone: pGREEN
  Backbone size (bp): 5002
  Vector type: Plant Expression
  Selectable markers: Basta
Growth in bacteria
  Bacterial resistance: Kanamycin, 50 μg/mL
  Growth temperature: 37°C
  Growth strain: DH5alpha
  Copy number: High Copy
Gene/Insert
  Gene/Insert name: None
Terms and licenses: Academic/Nonprofit Terms; Industry Terms: Not Available to Industry
Depositor comments: Empty pGREEN expression vector for cloning; HSP terminator
How to cite: pG20_MCS_blp was a gift from Hans-Henning Kunz (Addgene plasmid # 159710 ; http://n2t.net/addgene:159710 ; RRID:Addgene_159710)
